Addgene plasmid #121923: pAAV-hSyn-DIO-GRAB_ACh3.0
Purpose: express the genetically-encoded fluorescent acethycholine(ACh) sensor GRAB-ACh3.0 in a cre-dependent manner
Depositing lab: Yulong Li. Depositing organization: Peking University. Publication: An optimized acetylcholine sensor for monitoring in vivo cholinergic activity. Jing M, Li Y, Zeng J, Huang P, Skirzewski M, Kljakic O, Peng W, Qian T, Tan K, Zou J, Trinh S, Wu R, Zhang S, Pan S, Hires SA, Xu M, Li H, Saksida LM, Prado VF, Bussey TJ, Prado MAM, Chen L, Cheng H, Li Y. Nat Methods. 2020 Sep 28. pii: 10.1038/s41592-020-0953-2. doi: 10.1038/s41592-020-0953-2. PubMed 32989318.
Backbone
  Vector backbone: pAAV vector
  Backbone size w/o insert (bp): 4495
  Vector type: AAV
Growth in bacteria
  Bacterial resistance: Ampicillin, 100 μg/mL
  Growth temperature: 37°C
  Growth strain: NEB Stable
  Copy number: High Copy
Gene/Insert
  Gene/Insert name: GPCR activation based ACh sensor GRAB-ACh3.0
  Species: H. sapiens (human)
  Insert size (bp): 1905
  Promoter: hSyn
  Cloning method: Gibson Cloning
  Sequencing primers: 5′ Unknown
Terms and licenses: Academic/Nonprofit Terms; Industry Terms: Not Available to Industry
How to cite: pAAV-hSyn-DIO-GRAB_ACh3.0 was a gift from Yulong Li (Addgene plasmid # 121923 ; http://n2t.net/addgene:121923 ; RRID:Addgene_121923)
