[The description below was written by a language model from this plasmid's Addgene catalogue record and the feature table of its GenBank file.]
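Description:
pAAV-hSyn-DIO-GRAB_ACh3.0 is a 6,665 bp adeno-associated virus transfer plasmid for Cre-dependent neuronal expression of GRAB-ACh3.0, a genetically encoded fluorescent acetylcholine sensor. It is maintained in E. coli through a high-copy ColE1/pUC-type origin and an ampicillin resistance gene (bla) with its own promoter. An f1 phage origin is also present in the backbone. Two AAV2 inverted terminal repeats flank the expression cassette, so that this region can be packaged into recombinant AAV particles. The recombination-prone ITRs are the likely reason a stability-oriented cloning strain is listed.

The catalogue entry names the human synapsin (hSyn) promoter, which restricts expression largely to neurons. It is not annotated in the feature table, but presumably lies in the unannotated stretch between the left ITR and the first lox site. Downstream is a DIO (double-floxed inverted) cassette, in which lox2272 and loxP sites on one side face an oppositely oriented lox2272/loxP pair on the other. The sensor coding region sits between them in antisense orientation, as shown by the complement-strand Ig-kappa leader signal peptide and attB1 site near its start. The EGFP primer sites within the insert fit a GFP-derived fluorescent module. The insert is described as a GPCR-activation-based sensor of human origin, about 1.9 kb long. Because the two lox variants are mutually incompatible, Cre first inverts the cassette and then excises one site of each pair, locking the sensor in the sense orientation only in Cre-expressing cells. A WPRE and the human growth hormone polyadenylation signal follow, enhancing transcript stability and processing. The associated publication indicates use in monitoring cholinergic activity in vivo in genetically defined neuronal populations.
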