LOCUS       Exported 6665 bp ds-DNA circular SYN 12-MAY-2021
DEFINITION  express the genetically-encoded fluorescent acethycholine(ACh)
            sensor GRAB-ACh3.0 in a cre-dependent manner.
ACCESSION   .
VERSION     .
KEYWORDS    pAAV-hSyn-DIO-GRAB_ACh3.0
SOURCE      synthetic DNA construct
  ORGANISM  synthetic DNA construct
REFERENCE   1 (bases 1 to 6665)
  AUTHORS   Jing M, Li Y, Zeng J, Huang P, Skirzewski M, Kljakic O, Peng W, Qian
            T, Tan K, Zou J, Trinh S, Wu R, Zhang S, Pan S, Hires SA, Xu M, Li
            H, Saksida LM, Prado VF, Bussey TJ, Prado MAM, Chen L, Cheng H, Li Y
  TITLE     An optimized acetylcholine sensor for monitoring in vivo cholinergic
            activity.
  JOURNAL   Nat Methods. 2020 Sep 28. pii: 10.1038/s41592-020-0953-2. doi:
            10.1038/s41592-020-0953-2.
  PUBMED    32989318
REFERENCE   2 (bases 1 to 6665)
  AUTHORS   .
  TITLE     Direct Submission
  JOURNAL   Exported May 12, 2021 from SnapGene Server 1.1.58
            http://www.snapgene.com
FEATURES             Location/Qualifiers
     source          1..6665
                     /organism="synthetic DNA construct"
                     /mol_type="other DNA"
     primer_bind     37..56
                     /label=pBR322ori-F
                     /note="pBR322 origin, forward primer"
     repeat_region   198..327
                     /label=AAV2 ITR (alternate)
                     /note="Functional equivalent of wild-type AAV2 ITR"
     protein_bind    802..835
                     /label=lox2272
                     /bound_moiety="Cre recombinase"
                     /note="Cre-mediated recombination occurs in the 8-bp core
                     sequence (GGATACTT). lox2272 sites are compatible with each
                     other, but incompatible with loxP or loxN sites (Lee and
                     Saito, 1988)."
     protein_bind    886..919
                     /label=loxP
                     /bound_moiety="Cre recombinase"
                     /note="Cre-mediated recombination occurs in the 8-bp core
                     sequence (GCATACAT)."
     primer_bind     1610..1631
                     /label=EGFP-N
                     /note="EGFP, reverse primer"
     primer_bind     complement(1737..1758)
                     /label=EGFP-C
                     /note="EGFP, forward primer"
     protein_bind    complement(2747..2771)
                     /gene="mutant version of attB"
                     /label=attB1
                     /bound_moiety="BP Clonase(TM)"
                     /note="recombination site for the Gateway(R) BP reaction"
     sig_peptide     complement(2772..2834)
                     /product="leader sequence from mouse immunoglobulin kappa
                     light chain"
                     /label=Ig-kappa leader
     regulatory      2831..2840
                     /regulatory_class="other"
                     /note="vertebrate consensus sequence for strong initiation
                     of translation (Kozak, 1987)"
     protein_bind    complement(2847..2880)
                     /label=lox2272
                     /bound_moiety="Cre recombinase"
                     /note="Cre-mediated recombination occurs in the 8-bp core
                     sequence (GGATACTT). lox2272 sites are compatible with each
                     other, but incompatible with loxP or loxN sites (Lee and
                     Saito, 1988)."
     protein_bind    complement(2931..2964)
                     /label=loxP
                     /bound_moiety="Cre recombinase"
                     /note="Cre-mediated recombination occurs in the 8-bp core
                     sequence (GCATACAT)."
     misc_feature    2989..3577
                     /label=WPRE
                     /note="woodchuck hepatitis virus posttranscriptional
                     regulatory element"
     primer_bind     complement(3042..3062)
                     /label=WPRE-R
                     /note="WPRE, reverse primer"
     CDS             complement(3460..3471)
                     /codon_start=1
                     /product="Factor Xa recognition and cleavage site"
                     /label=Factor Xa site
                     /translation="IEGR"
     polyA_signal    3609..4085
                     /label=hGH poly(A) signal
                     /note="human growth hormone polyadenylation signal"
     primer_bind     complement(3808..3827)
                     /label=hGH-PA-R
                     /note="Human growth hormone terminator, reverse primer"
     repeat_region   4125..4265
                     /label=AAV2 ITR
                     /note="inverted terminal repeat of adeno-associated virus
                     serotype 2"
     repeat_region   4125..4254
                     /label=AAV2 ITR
     rep_origin      4340..4795
                     /direction=RIGHT
                     /label=f1 ori
                     /note="f1 bacteriophage origin of replication; arrow
                     indicates direction of (+) strand synthesis"
     primer_bind     complement(4427..4446)
                     /label=F1ori-R
                     /note="F1 origin, reverse primer"
     primer_bind     4637..4658
                     /label=F1ori-F
                     /note="F1 origin, forward primer"
     primer_bind     complement(4812..4831)
                     /label=pRS-marker
                     /note="pRS vectors, use to sequence yeast selectable
                     marker"
     primer_bind     4931..4953
                     /label=pGEX 3'
                     /note="pGEX vectors, reverse primer"
     primer_bind     complement(4991..5009)
                     /label=pBRforEco
                     /note="pBR322 vectors, upsteam of EcoRI site, forward
                     primer"
     promoter        5077..5181
                     /gene="bla"
                     /label=AmpR promoter
     CDS             5182..6042
                     /codon_start=1
                     /gene="bla"
                     /product="beta-lactamase"
                     /label=AmpR
                     /note="confers resistance to ampicillin, carbenicillin, and
                     related antibiotics"
                     /translation="MSIQHFRVALIPFFAAFCLPVFAHPETLVKVKDAEDQLGARVGYI
                     ELDLNSGKILESFRPEERFPMMSTFKVLLCGAVLSRIDAGQEQLGRRIHYSQNDLVEYS
                     PVTEKHLTDGMTVRELCSAAITMSDNTAANLLLTTIGGPKELTAFLHNMGDHVTRLDRW
                     EPELNEAIPNDERDTTMPVAMATTLRKLLTGELLTLASRQQLIDWMEADKVAGPLLRSA
                     LPAGWFIADKSGAGERGSRGIIAALGPDGKPSRIVVIYTTGSQATMDERNRQIAEIGAS
                     LIKHW"
     primer_bind     complement(5400..5419)
                     /label=Amp-R
                     /note="Ampicillin resistance gene, reverse primer"
     rep_origin      6213..136
                     /direction=RIGHT
                     /label=ori
                     /note="high-copy-number ColE1/pMB1/pBR322/pUC origin of
                     replication"
ORIGIN
        1 ggtcggaaca ggagagcgca cgagggagct tccaggggga aacgcctggt atctttatag
       61 tcctgtcggg tttcgccacc tctgacttga gcgtcgattt ttgtgatgct cgtcaggggg
      121 gcggagccta tggaaaaacg ccagcaacgc ggccttttta cggttcctgg ccttttgctg
      181 gccttttgct cacatgtcct gcaggcagct gcgcgctcgc tcgctcactg aggccgcccg
      241 ggcgtcgggc gacctttggt cgcccggcct cagtgagcga gcgagcgcgc agagagggag
      301 tggccaactc catcactagg ggttcctgcg gccgcacgcg tatgaggcgg ggtgggggtg
      361 cctacctgac gaccgacccc gacccactgg acaagcaccc aacccccatt ccccaaattg
      421 cgcatcccct atcagagagg gggaggggaa acaggatgcg gcgaggcgcg tgcgcactgc
      481 cagcttcagc accgcggaca gtgccttcgc ccccgcctgg cggcgcgcgc caccgccgcc
      541 tcagcactga aggcgcgctg acgtcactcg ccggtccccc gcaaactccc cttcccggcc
      601 accttggtcg cgtccgcgcc gccgccggcc cagccggacc gcaccacgcg aggcgcgaga
      661 taggggggca cgggcgcgac catctgcgct gcggcgccgg cgactcagcg ctgcctcagt
      721 ctgcggtggg cagcggagga gtcgtgtcgt gcctgagagc gcagtcgaga aaccggtgcc
      781 acctctagag tcgactccgg aataacttcg tataggatac tttatacgaa gttatgcaga
      841 atggtagctg gattgtagct gctattagca atatgaaacc tcttaataac ttcgtatagc
      901 atacattata cgaagttatg gcgcatatgc tacaaggcct gctcgggtgc gcgcttgtga
      961 aaaatgaccg actgtctctg ctggtactgc tgcttgcgcc tctttttttt gtcacactgg
     1021 cacagcagca gcatcttgaa agtggttctg aatgttttgt tgcacagagc atagcacacg
     1081 gggttcacgg tgctgttgat gtagcacagc cagtagccca gattccaaaa ggttttgggt
     1141 atgcagctgt cacaaaaggt gttcaccaga accatgatgt tgtatggggt ccaagtgatg
     1201 atgaaggcaa gcaagatcgc actgagggtc ttggcattat ggttgtactc cagcttgtgc
     1261 cccaggatgt tgccgtcctc cttgaagtcg atgcccttca gctcgatgcg gttcaccagg
     1321 gtgtcgccct cgaacttcac aatggcgcgg gtcttgtaat tgccgtcgcc cttgaagaag
     1381 atggtgcgct cctggatgta gccttcgggc atggcggact tgaagaagtc gtgctgcttc
     1441 atgtggtcgg ggtagcggct gaagcactgc acgccgtagg tcagggtggt cacgagggtg
     1501 ggccagggca cgggcagctt gccggtggtg cagatgaact tcagggtcag cttgccgatg
     1561 gtggcatcgc cctcaccctc gccggtcacg ctgaacttgt ggccgtttac gtcgccgtcc
     1621 agctcgacca ggatgggcac caccccggtg aacagctcct cgccctttct caccatgctc
     1681 cctccggtac cgcccttgta cagctcgtcc atgccattag tgatcccggc ggcggtcacg
     1741 aactccagca ggaccatgtg atcgcgcttc tcgttggggt ctttcgaaag tttggactgc
     1801 acgctcaggt agtggttgtc gggcagcagc acggggccgt cgccgatggg ggtgttctgc
     1861 tggtagtggt aggcgagctg cacgccgccg tcctcgatgt tgtggcggat gtggaagttc
     1921 gccttgatgc cgttcttctg cttgtcggcc ttgatataga cgtttcctcc ttcagtttcc
     1981 ttatagatcc tccagtataa aatagtcata atggtgacag gcatataaaa agcagcgatg
     2041 gctgtgccaa aagtaatggt gggctcactg aggaactgaa tgaagcactc tcccggaggc
     2101 acagttctct ttccaacaaa gtattgccag aacaagatgg caggagccca aaggacaaag
     2161 gagatgaccc aagccagacc gatcatcaca ccggctctct ttgttgttcg tttggctcgg
     2221 tacgtgagcg gcctcgtgat ggaaaagtat ctgtcaaagc tgatgaccag aagattcata
     2281 acagaggcat tgctggctac gtagtcaatg gcaagccaga ggtcacaggc caagttccct
     2341 aaggcccatc gattcatgat gatgtaggtc gtaaacagat tcattgaaat gaccccgata
     2401 atcagatcgg cacaggccag gcttaagagg aagtagttgt tgactgtctt cagctgcttg
     2461 ttgaccttaa atgacacaat taccaggatg ttgccgatga tggtcaccaa ggccaggatg
     2521 cccgttaaga aagcgatgaa gaccacttgc cagacggtat gacctcccag agggtcatcg
     2581 gtggtaccgt ctggagagga gaaattgcca gctgctcgag aaacattgta gctgccgaaa
     2641 tgagtgacgg ttcccggggg cagccctgca tcggaggggc tgtgtatcca ggaggagctg
     2701 atgtttggaa acaaaggcga ggttgtactg ttattgtgca aggtggtgcc aacttttttg
     2761 tacaaacttg tgtcaccagt ggaacctgga acccagagca gcagtaccca tagcaggagt
     2821 gtgtctgtct ccatggtggc gctagcataa cttcgtataa agtatcctat acgaagttat
     2881 ttgccttaac ccagaaatta tcactgttat tctttagaat ggtgcaaaga ataacttcgt
     2941 ataatgtatg ctatacgaag ttatgaattc gatatcaagc ttatcgataa tcaacctctg
     3001 gattacaaaa tttgtgaaag attgactggt attcttaact atgttgctcc ttttacgcta
     3061 tgtggatacg ctgctttaat gcctttgtat catgctattg cttcccgtat ggctttcatt
     3121 ttctcctcct tgtataaatc ctggttgctg tctctttatg aggagttgtg gcccgttgtc
     3181 aggcaacgtg gcgtggtgtg cactgtgttt gctgacgcaa cccccactgg ttggggcatt
     3241 gccaccacct gtcagctcct ttccgggact ttcgctttcc ccctccctat tgccacggcg
     3301 gaactcatcg ccgcctgcct tgcccgctgc tggacagggg ctcggctgtt gggcactgac
     3361 aattccgtgg tgttgtcggg gaaatcatcg tcctttcctt ggctgctcgc ctatgttgcc
     3421 acctggattc tgcgcgggac gtccttctgc tacgtccctt cggccctcaa tccagcggac
     3481 cttccttccc gcggcctgct gccggctctg cggcctcttc cgcgtcttcg ccttcgccct
     3541 cagacgagtc ggatctccct ttgggccgcc tccccgcatc gataccgagc gctgctcgag
     3601 agatctacgg gtggcatccc tgtgacccct ccccagtgcc tctcctggcc ctggaagttg
     3661 ccactccagt gcccaccagc cttgtcctaa taaaattaag ttgcatcatt ttgtctgact
     3721 aggtgtcctt ctataatatt atggggtgga ggggggtggt atggagcaag gggcaagttg
     3781 ggaagacaac ctgtagggcc tgcggggtct attgggaacc aagctggagt gcagtggcac
     3841 aatcttggct cactgcaatc tccgcctcct gggttcaagc gattctcctg cctcagcctc
     3901 ccgagttgtt gggattccag gcatgcatga ccaggctcag ctaatttttg tttttttggt
     3961 agagacgggg tttcaccata ttggccaggc tggtctccaa ctcctaatct caggtgatct
     4021 acccaccttg gcctcccaaa ttgctgggat tacaggcgtg aaccactgct cccttccctg
     4081 tccttctgat tttgtaggta accacgtgcg gaccgagcgg ccgcaggaac ccctagtgat
     4141 ggagttggcc actccctctc tgcgcgctcg ctcgctcact gaggccgggc gaccaaaggt
     4201 cgcccgacgc ccgggctttg cccgggcggc ctcagtgagc gagcgagcgc gcagctgcct
     4261 gcaggggcgc ctgatgcggt attttctcct tacgcatctg tgcggtattt cacaccgcat
     4321 annnnnnnnn nnnnnnnnnn nnnnnnnnnn nnnnnnnnnn nnnnnnnnnn nnnnnnnnnn
     4381 nnnnnnnnnn nnnnnnnnnn nnnnnnnnnn nnnnnntnnn nnnnnnnnnn nnnnnnnnnn
     4441 nnnnnnnnnn nnnnnnnnnn nnncnnnnnn nnnnnnnnnn nnnnnnnnnn nnnnnnnnnn
     4501 nnnnnnnnnn nnnnnnnnnn nnnnnnnnnn nnnnnnnnnn nnnnnnnnnn nnnnnnnnnn
     4561 nnnnnnnnnn nnnnnnnnnn nnnnnnnnnn nnnnnnnnnn nnnnnccttt gacgttggag
     4621 tccacgttct ttaatagtgg actcttgttc caaactggaa caacactcaa ctctatctcg
     4681 ggctattctt ttgatttata agggattttg ccgatttcgg tctattggtt aaaaaatgag
     4741 ctgatttaac aaaaatttaa cgcgaatttt aacaaaatat taacgtttac aattttatgg
     4801 tgcactctca gtacaatctg ctctgatgcc gcatagttaa gccagccccg acacccgcca
     4861 acacccgctg acgcgccctg acgggcttgt ctgctcccgg catccgctta cagacaagct
     4921 gtgaccgtct ccgggagctg catgtgtcag aggttttcac cgtcatcacc gaaacgcgcg
     4981 agacgaaagg gcctcgtgat acgcctattt ttataggtta atgtcatgat aataatggtt
     5041 tcttagacgt caggtggcac ttttcgggga aatgtgcgcg gaacccctat ttgtttattt
     5101 ttctaaatac attcaaatat gtatccgctc atgagacaat aaccctgata aatgcttcaa
     5161 taatattgaa aaaggaagag tatgagtatt caacatttcc gtgtcgccct tattcccttt
     5221 tttgcggcat tttgccttcc tgtttttgct cacccagaaa cgctggtgaa agtaaaagat
     5281 gctgaagatc agttgggtgc acgagtgggt tacatcgaac tggatctcaa cagcggtaag
     5341 atccttgaga gttttcgccc cgaagaacgt tttccaatga tgagcacttt taaagttctg
     5401 ctatgtggcg cggtattatc ccgtattgac gccgggcaag agcaactcgg tcgccgcata
     5461 cactattctc agaatgactt ggttgagtac tcaccagtca cagaaaagca tcttacggat
     5521 ggcatgacag taagagaatt atgcagtgct gccataacca tgagtgataa cactgcggcc
     5581 aacttacttc tgacaacgat cggaggaccg aaggagctaa ccgctttttt gcacaacatg
     5641 ggggatcatg taactcgcct tgatcgttgg gaaccggagc tgaatgaagc cataccaaac
     5701 gacgagcgtg acaccacgat gcctgtagca atggcaacaa cgttgcgcaa actattaact
     5761 ggcgaactac ttactctagc ttcccggcaa caattaatag actggatgga ggcggataaa
     5821 gttgcaggac cacttctgcg ctcggccctt ccggctggct ggtttattgc tgataaatct
     5881 ggagccggtg agcgtgggtc tcgcggtatc attgcagcac tggggccaga tggtaagccc
     5941 tcccgtatcg tagttatcta cacgacgggg agtcaggcaa ctatggatga acgaaataga
     6001 cagatcgctg agataggtgc ctcactgatt aagcattggt aactgtcaga ccaagtttac
     6061 tcatatatac tttagattga tttaaaactt catttttaat ttaaaaggat ctaggtgaag
     6121 atcctttttg ataatctcat gaccaaaatc ccttaacgtg agttttcgtt ccactgagcg
     6181 tcagaccccg tagaaaagat caaaggatct tcttgagatc ctttttttct gcgcgtaatc
     6241 tgctgcttgc aaacaaaaaa accaccgcta ccagcggtgg tttgtttgcc ggatcaagag
     6301 ctaccaactc tttttccgaa ggtaactggc ttcagcagag cgcagatacc aaatactgtt
     6361 cttctagtgt agccgtagtt aggccaccac ttcaagaact ctgtagcacc gcctacatac
     6421 ctcgctctgc taatcctgtt accagtggct gctgccagtg gcgataagtc gtgtcttacc
     6481 gggttggact caagacgata gttaccggat aaggcgcagc ggtcgggctg aacggggggt
     6541 tcgtgcacac agcccagctt ggagcgaacg acctacaccg aactgagata cctacagcgt
     6601 gagctatgag aaagcgccac gcttcccgaa gggagaaagg cggacaggta tccggtaagc
     6661 ggcag
//
